>Addgene plasmid #195435 | pO-066 | addgene full sequence | sequence record 384872 | Addgene NGS Result
CGATACCGTCGACCTCGAGGGAATTAATTCGAGCTCGGTACCTTTAAGACCAATGACTTACAAGGCAGCT
GTAGATCTTAGCCACTTTTTAAAAGAAAAGGGGGGACTGGAAGGGCTAATTCACTCCCAACGAAGACAAG
ATCTGCTTTTTGCTTGTACTGGGTCTCTCTGGTTAGACCAGATCTGAGCCTGGGAGCTCTCTGGCTAACT
AGGGAACCCACTGCTTAAGCCTCAATAAAGCTTGCCTTGAGTGCTTCAAGTAGTGTGTGCCCGTCTGTTG
TGTGACTCTGGTAACTAGAGATCCCTCAGACCCTTTTAGTCAGTGTGGAAAATCTCTAGCAGCATCTAGA
ATTAATTCCGTGTATTCTATAGTGTCACCTAAATCGTATGTGTATGATACATAAGGTTATGTATTAATTG
TAGCCGCGTTCTAACGACAATATGTACAAGCCTAATTGTGTAGCATCTGGCTTACTGAAGCAGACCCTAT
CATCTCTCTCGTAAACTGCCGTCAGAGTCGGTTTGGTTGGACGAACCTTCTGAGTTTCTGGTAACGCCGT
CCCGCACCCGGAAATGGTCAGCGAACCAATCAGCAGGGTCATCGCTAGCCAGATCCTCTACGCCGGACGC
ATCGTGGCCGGCATCACCGGCGCCACAGGTGCGGTTGCTGGCGCCTATATCGCCGACATCACCGATGGGG
AAGATCGGGCTCGCCACTTCGGGCTCATGAGCGCTTGTTTCGGCGTGGGTATGGTGGCAGGCCCCGTGGC
CGGGGGACTGTTGGGCGCCATCTCCTTGCATGCACCATTCCTTGCGGCGGCGGTGCTCAACGGCCTCAAC
CTACTACTGGGCTGCTTCCTAATGCAGGAGTCGCATAAGGGAGAGCGTCGAATGGTGCACTCTCAGTACA
ATCTGCTCTGATGCCGCATAGTTAAGCCAGCCCCGACACCCGCCAACACCCGCTGACGCGCCCTGACGGG
CTTGTCTGCTCCCGGCATCCGCTTACAGACAAGCTGTGACCGTCTCCGGGAGCTGCATGTGTCAGAGGTT
TTCACCGTCATCACCGAAACGCGCGAGACGAAAGGGCCTCGTGATACGCCTATTTTTATAGGTTAATGTC
ATGATAATAATGGTTTCTTAGACGTCAGGTGGCACTTTTCGGGGAAATGTGCGCGGAACCCCTATTTGTT
TATTTTTCTAAATACATTCAAATATGTATCCGCTCATGAGACAATAACCCTGATAAATGCTTCAATAATA
TTGAAAAAGGAAGAGTATGAGTATTCAACATTTCCGTGTCGCCCTTATTCCCTTTTTTGCGGCATTTTGC
CTTCCTGTTTTTGCTCACCCAGAAACGCTGGTGAAAGTAAAAGATGCTGAAGATCAGTTGGGTGCACGAG
TGGGTTACATCGAACTGGATCTCAACAGCGGTAAGATCCTTGAGAGTTTTCGCCCCGAAGAACGTTTTCC
AATGATGAGCACTTTTAAAGTTCTGCTATGTGGCGCGGTATTATCCCGTATTGACGCCGGGCAAGAGCAA
CTCGGTCGCCGCATACACTATTCTCAGAATGACTTGGTTGAGTACTCACCAGTCACAGAAAAGCATCTTA
CGGATGGCATGACAGTAAGAGAATTATGCAGTGCTGCCATAACCATGAGTGATAACACTGCGGCCAACTT
ACTTCTGACAACGATCGGAGGACCGAAGGAGCTAACCGCTTTTTTGCACAACATGGGGGATCATGTAACT
CGCCTTGATCGTTGGGAACCGGAGCTGAATGAAGCCATACCAAACGACGAGCGTGACACCACGATGCCTG
TAGCAATGGCAACAACGTTGCGCAAACTATTAACTGGCGAACTACTTACTCTAGCTTCCCGGCAACAATT
AATAGACTGGATGGAGGCGGATAAAGTTGCAGGACCACTTCTGCGCTCGGCCCTTCCGGCTGGCTGGTTT
ATTGCTGATAAATCTGGAGCCGGTGAGCGTGGGTCTCGCGGTATCATTGCAGCACTGGGGCCAGATGGTA
AGCCCTCCCGTATCGTAGTTATCTACACGACGGGGAGTCAGGCAACTATGGATGAACGAAATAGACAGAT
CGCTGAGATAGGTGCCTCACTGATTAAGCATTGGTAACTGTCAGACCAAGTTTACTCATATATACTTTAG
ATTGATTTAAAACTTCATTTTTAATTTAAAAGGATCTAGGTGAAGATCCTTTTTGATAATCTCATGACCA
AAATCCCTTAACGTGAGTTTTCGTTCCACTGAGCGTCAGACCCCGTAGAAAAGATCAAAGGATCTTCTTG
AGATCCTTTTTTTCTGCGCGTAATCTGCTGCTTGCAAACAAAAAAACCACCGCTACCAGCGGTGGTTTGT
TTGCCGGATCAAGAGCTACCAACTCTTTTTCCGAAGGTAACTGGCTTCAGCAGAGCGCAGATACCAAATA
CTGTTCTTCTAGTGTAGCCGTAGTTAGGCCACCACTTCAAGAACTCTGTAGCACCGCCTACATACCTCGC
TCTGCTAATCCTGTTACCAGTGGCTGCTGCCAGTGGCGATAAGTCGTGTCTTACCGGGTTGGACTCAAGA
CGATAGTTACCGGATAAGGCGCAGCGGTCGGGCTGAACGGGGGGTTCGTGCACACAGCCCAGCTTGGAGC
GAACGACCTACACCGAACTGAGATACCTACAGCGTGAGCTATGAGAAAGCGCCACGCTTCCCGAAGGGAG
AAAGGCGGACAGGTATCCGGTAAGCGGCAGGGTCGGAACAGGAGAGCGCACGAGGGAGCTTCCAGGGGGA
AACGCCTGGTATCTTTATAGTCCTGTCGGGTTTCGCCACCTCTGACTTGAGCGTCGATTTTTGTGATGCT
CGTCAGGGGGGCGGAGCCTATGGAAAAACGCCAGCAACGCGGCCTTTTTACGGTTCCTGGCCTTTTGCTG
GCCTTTTGCTCACATGTTCTTTCCTGCGTTATCCCCTGATTCTGTGGATAACCGTATTACCGCCTTTGAG
TGAGCTGATACCGCTCGCCGCAGCCGAACGACCGAGCGCAGCGAGTCAGTGAGCGAGGAAGCGGAAGAGC
GCCCAATACGCAAACCGCCTCTCCCCGCGCGTTGGCCGATTCATTAATGCAGCTGTGGAATGTGTGTCAG
TTAGGGTGTGGAAAGTCCCCAGGCTCCCCAGCAGGCAGAAGTATGCAAAGCATGCATCTCAATTAGTCAG
CAACCAGGTGTGGAAAGTCCCCAGGCTCCCCAGCAGGCAGAAGTATGCAAAGCATGCATCTCAATTAGTC
AGCAACCATAGTCCCGCCCCTAACTCCGCCCATCCCGCCCCTAACTCCGCCCAGTTCCGCCCATTCTCCG
CCCCATGGCTGACTAATTTTTTTTATTTATGCAGAGGCCGAGGCCGCCTCGGCCTCTGAGCTATTCCAGA
AGTAGTGAGGAGGCTTTTTTGGAGGCCTAGGCTTTTGCAAAAAGCTTGGACACAAGACAGGCTTGCGAGA
TATGTTTGAGAATACCACTTTATCCCGCGTCAGGGAGAGGCAGTGCGTAAAAAGACGCGGACTCATGTGA
AATACTGGTTTTTAGTGCGCCAGATCTCTATAATCTCGCGCAACCTATTTTCCCCTCGAACACTTTTTAA
GCCGTAGATAAACAGGCTGGGACACTTCACATGAGCGAAAAATACATCGTCACCTGGGACATGTTGCAGA
TCCATGCACGTAAACTCGCAAGCCGACTGATGCCTTCTGAACAATGGAAAGGCATTATTGCCGTAAGCCG
TGGCGGTCTGTACCGGGTGCGTTACTGGCGCGTGAACTGGGTATTCGTCATGTCGATACCGTTTGTATTT
CCAGCTACGATCACGACAACCAGCGCGAGCTTAAAGTGCTGAAACGCGCAGAAGGCGATGGCGAAGGCTT
CATCGTTATTGATGACCTGGTGGATACCGGTGGTACTGCGGTTGCGATTCGTGAAATGTATCCAAAAGCG
CACTTTGTCACCATCTTCGCAAAACCGGCTGGTCGTCCGCTGGTTGATGACTATGTTGTTGATATCCCGC
AAGATACCTGGATTGAACAGCCGTGGGATATGGGCGTCGTATTCGTCCCGCCAATCTCCGGTCGCTAATC
TTTTCAACGCCTGGCACTGCCGGGCGTTGTTCTTTTTAACTTCAGGCGGGTTACAATAGTTTCCAGTAAG
TATTCTGGAGGCTGCATCCATGACACAGGCAAACCTGAGCGAAACCCTGTTCAAACCCCGCTTTAAACAT
CCTGAAACCTCGACGCTAGTCCGCCGCTTTAATCACGGCGCACAACCGCCTGTGCAGTCGGCCCTTGATG
GTAAAACCATCCCTCACTGGTATCGCATGATTAACCGTCTGATGTGGATCTGGCGCGGCATTGACCCACG
CGAAATCCTCGACGTCCAGGCACGTATTGTGATGAGCGATGCCGAACGTACCGACGATGATTTATACGAT
ACGGTGATTGGCTACCGTGGCGGCAACTGGATTTATGAGTGGGCCCCGGATCTTTGTGAAGGAACCTTAC
TTCTGTGGTGTGACATAATTGGACAAACTACCTACAGAGATTTAAAGCTCTAAGGTAAATATAAAATTTT
TAAGTGTATAATGTGTTAAACTACTGATTCTAATTGTTTGTGTATTTTAGATTCCAACCTATGGAACTGA
TGAATGGGAGCAGTGGTGGAATGCCTTTAATGAGGAAAACCTGTTTTGCTCAGAAGAAATGCCATCTAGT
GATGATGAGGCTACTGCTGACTCTCAACATTCTACTCCTCCAAAAAAGAAGAGAAAGGTAGAAGACCCCA
AGGACTTTCCTTCAGAATTGCTAAGTTTTTTGAGTCATGCTGTGTTTAGTAATAGAACTCTTGCTTGCTT
TGCTATTTACACCACAAAGGAAAAAGCTGCACTGCTATACAAGAAAATTATGGAAAAATATTCTGTAACC
TTTATAAGTAGGCATAACAGTTATAATCATAACATACTGTTTTTTCTTACTCCACACAGGCATAGAGTGT
CTGCTATTAATAACTATGCTCAAAAATTGTGTACCTTTAGCTTTTTAATTTGTAAAGGGGTTAATAAGGA
ATATTTGATGTATAGTGCCTTGACTAGAGATCATAATCAGCCATACCACATTTGTAGAGGTTTTACTTGC
TTTAAAAAACCTCCCACACCTCCCCCTGAACCTGAAACATAAAATGAATGCAATTGTTGTTGTTAACTTG
TTTATTGCAGCTTATAATGGTTACAAATAAAGCAATAGCATCACAAATTTCACAAATAAAGCATTTTTTT
CACTGCATTCTAGTTGTGGTTTGTCCAAACTCATCAATGTATCTTATCATGTCTGGATCAACTGGATAAC
TCAAGCTAACCAAAATCATCCCAAACTTCCCACCCCATACCCTATTACCACTGCCAATTACCTGTGGTTT
CATTTACTCTAAACCTGTGATTCCTCTGAATTATTTTCATTTTAAAGAAATTGTATTTGTTAAATATGTA
CTACAAACTTAGTAGTTGGAAGGGCTAATTCACTCCCAAAGAAGACAAGATATCCTTGATCTGTGGATCT
ACCACACACAAGGCTACTTCCCTGATTAGCAGAACTACACACCAGGGCCAGGGGTCAGATATCCACTGAC
CTTTGGATGGTGCTACAAGCTAGTACCAGTTGAGCCAGATAAGGTAGAAGAGGCCAATAAAGGAGAGAAC
ACCAGCTTGTTACACCCTGTGAGCCTGCATGGGATGGATGACCCGGAGAGAGAAGTGTTAGAGTGGAGGT
TTGACAGCCGCCTAGCATTTCATCACGTGGCCCGAGAGCTGCATCCGGAGTACTTCAAGAACTGCTGATA
TCGAGCTTGCTACAAGGGACTTTCCGCTGGGGACTTTCCAGGGAGGCGTGGCCTGGGCGGGACTGGGGAG
TGGCGAGCCCTCAGATCCTGCATATAAGCAGCTGCTTTTTGCCTGTACTGGGTCTCTCTGGTTAGACCAG
ATCTGAGCCTGGGAGCTCTCTGGCTAACTAGGGAACCCACTGCTTAAGCCTCAATAAAGCTTGCCTTGAG
TGCTTCAAGTAGTGTGTGCCCGTCTGTTGTGTGACTCTGGTAACTAGAGATCCCTCAGACCCTTTTAGTC
AGTGTGGAAAATCTCTAGCAGTGGCGCCCGAACAGGGACTTGAAAGCGAAAGGGAAACCAGAGGAGCTCT
CTCGACGCAGGACTCGGCTTGCTGAAGCGCGCACGGCAAGAGGCGAGGGGCGGCGACTGGTGAGTACGCC
AAAAATTTTGACTAGCGGAGGCTAGAAGGAGAGAGATGGGTGCGAGAGCGTCAGTATTAAGCGGGGGAGA
ATTAGATCGCGATGGGAAAAAATTCGGTTAAGGCCAGGGGGAAAGAAAAAATATAAATTAAAACATATAG
TATGGGCAAGCAGGGAGCTAGAACGATTCGCAGTTAATCCTGGCCTGTTAGAAACATCAGAAGGCTGTAG
ACAAATACTGGGACAGCTACAACCATCCCTTCAGACAGGATCAGAAGAACTTAGATCATTATATAATACA
GTAGCAACCCTCTATTGTGTGCATCAAAGGATAGAGATAAAAGACACCAAGGAAGCTTTAGACAAGATAG
AGGAAGAGCAAAACAAAAGTAAGACCACCGCACAGCAAGCGGCCGGCCGCTGATCTTCAGACCTGGAGGA
GGAGATATGAGGGACAATTGGAGAAGTGAATTATATAAATATAAAGTAGTAAAAATTGAACCATTAGGAG
TAGCACCCACCAAGGCAAAGAGAAGAGTGGTGCAGAGAGAAAAAAGAGCAGTGGGAATAGGAGCTTTGTT
CCTTGGGTTCTTGGGAGCAGCAGGAAGCACTATGGGCGCAGCGTCAATGACGCTGACGGTACAGGCCAGA
CAATTATTGTCTGGTATAGTGCAGCAGCAGAACAATTTGCTGAGGGCTATTGAGGCGCAACAGCATCTGT
TGCAACTCACAGTCTGGGGCATCAAGCAGCTCCAGGCAAGAATCCTGGCTGTGGAAAGATACCTAAAGGA
TCAACAGCTCCTGGGGATTTGGGGTTGCTCTGGAAAACTCATTTGCACCACTGCTGTGCCTTGGAATGCT
AGTTGGAGTAATAAATCTCTGGAACAGATTTGGAATCACACGACCTGGATGGAGTGGGACAGAGAAATTA
ACAATTACACAAGCTTAATACACTCCTTAATTGAAGAATCGCAAAACCAGCAAGAAAAGAATGAACAAGA
ATTATTGGAATTAGATAAATGGGCAAGTTTGTGGAATTGGTTTAACATAACAAATTGGCTGTGGTATATA
AAATTATTCATAATGATAGTAGGAGGCTTGGTAGGTTTAAGAATAGTTTTTGCTGTACTTTCTATAGTGA
ATAGAGTTAGGCAGGGATATTCACCATTATCGTTTCAGACCCACCTCCCAACCCCGAGGGGACCCGACAG
GCCCGAAGGAATAGAAGAAGAAGGTGGAGAGAGAGACAGAGACAGATCCATTCGATTAGTGAACGGATCT
CGACGGTATCGCCAAATGGCAGTATTCATCCACAATTTTAAAAGAAAAGGGGGGATTGGGGGGTACAGTG
CAGGGGAAAGAATAGTAGACATAATAGCAACAGACATACAAACTAAAGAATTACAAAAACAAATTACAAA
AATTCAAAATTTTCGGGTTTATTACAGGGACAGCAGAGATCCAGTTTGGATCGATAAGCTTGATATCGAA
TTCCGGGTTTCGTAACAATCGCATGAGGATTCGCAACGCCTTCGTCGAAGTCGAAGTCGACCTCCCGTCT
CAGTAAAGGTCGTCGAAGTCGAAGTCGACCAATCGGACTGCCTTCGTACGTCGAAGTCGAAGTCGACCGT
ATCAGTCGCCTCGGAACGTCGAAGTCGAAGTCGACCATTCGTAAGAGGCTCACTCTCCCTTACACGGAGT
GGATAACTAGTTAGGCGTGTACGGTGGGAGGCCTATATAAGCAGAGCTCGTTTAGTGAACCGTCAGATCG
CCTGGAACGCGTACCGGTGTCGCCACCATGGTGAGCAAGGGCGAGGAGGATAACATGGCCATCATCAAGG
AGTTCATGCGCTTCAAGGTGCACATGGAGGGCTCCGTGAACGGCCACGAGTTCGAGATCGAGGGCGAGGG
CGAGGGCCGCCCCTACGAGGGCACCCAGACCGCCAAGCTGAAGGTGACCAAGGGTGGCCCCCTGCCCTTC
GCCTGGGACATCCTGTCCCCTCAGTTCATGTACGGCTCCAAGGCCTACGTGAAGCACCCCGCCGACATCC
CCGACTACTTGAAGCTGTCCTTCCCCGAGGGCTTCAAGTGGGAGCGCGTGATGAACTTCGAGGACGGCGG
CGTGGTGACCGTGACCCAGGACTCCTCCCTGCAGGACGGCGAGTTCATCTACAAGGTGAAGCTGCGCGGC
ACCAACTTCCCCTCCGACGGCCCCGTAATGCAGAAGAAGACCATGGGCTGGCAGGCCTCCTCCGAGCGGA
TGTACCCCGAGGACGGCGCCCTGAAGGGCGAGATCAAGCAGAGGCTGAAGCTGAAGGACGGCGGCCACTA
CGACGCTGAGGTCAAGACCACCTACAAGGCCAAGAAGCCCGTGCAGCTGCCCGGCGCCTACAACGTCAAC
ATCAAGTTGGACATCACCTCCCACAACGAGGACTACACCATCGTGGAACAGTACGAACGCGCCGAGGGCC
GCCACTCCACCGGCGGCATGGACGAGCTGTACAAGTAAAGCGGCCGCGACTCTAGAGTCGACCTGCAGGC
ATGCAAGCTTGATATCAAGCTTATCGATAATCAACCTCTGGATTACAAAATTTGTGAAAGATTGACTGGT
ATTCTTAACTATGTTGCTCCTTTTACGCTATGTGGATACGCTGCTTTAATGCCTTTGTATCATGCTATTG
CTTCCCGTATGGCTTTCATTTTCTCCTCCTTGTATAAATCCTGGTTGCTGTCTCTTTATGAGGAGTTGTG
GCCCGTTGTCAGGCAACGTGGCGTGGTGTGCACTGTGTTTGCTGACGCAACCCCCACTGGTTGGGGCATT
GCCACCACCTGTCAGCTCCTTTCCGGGACTTTCGCTTTCCCCCTCCCTATTGCCACGGCGGAACTCATCG
CCGCCTGCCTTGCCCGCTGCTGGACAGGGGCTCGGCTGTTGGGCACTGACAATTCCGTGGTGTTGTCGGG
GAAATCATCGTCCTTTCCTTGGCTGCTCGCCTGTGTTGCCACCTGGATTCTGCGCGGGACGTCCTTCTGC
TACGTCCCTTCGGCCCTCAATCCAGCGGACCTTCCTTCCCGCGGCCTGCTGCCGGCTCTGCGGCCTCTTC
CGCGTCTTCGCCTTCGCCCTCAGACGAGTCGGATCTCCCTTTGGGCCGCCTCCCCGCAT
Features (pLannotate 1.2.2; 33 found; start..end, strand, type, name):
     38..106     +  CDS            nef (fragment): NEF_HV1Z2 - Experimental evidence at protein level: Swiss-Prot protein existence level 1. Extracellular Nef protein targets CD4(+) T-lymphocytes for apoptosis by interacting with CXCR4 surface receptors. From Human immunodeficiency virus type 1 group M subtype D (isolate Z2/CDC-Z34) (HIV-1).
    108..341     +  LTR            3' LTR (ΔU3): self-inactivating 3' long terminal repeat (LTR) from HIV-1
    366..384     -  promoter       SP6 promoter: promoter for bacteriophage SP6 RNA polymerase
    612..891     +  CDS            TcR (fragment): tetracycline efflux protein; tet; confers resistance to tetracycline
    892..940     -  misc_feature   bom (fragment): basis of mobility region from pBR322
   1042..1077    -  CDS            rop (fragment): Rop protein, which maintains plasmids at low copy number; rop
   1172..1276    +  promoter       AmpR promoter: bla
   1277..2137    +  CDS            AmpR: β-lactamase; bla; confers resistance to ampicillin, carbenicillin, and related antibiotics
   2308..2896    +  rep_origin     ori: high-copy-number ColE1/pMB1/pBR322/pUC origin of replication
   3079..3135    +  CDS            lacI (fragment): lac repressor; lacI; The lac repressor binds to the lac operator to inhibit transcription in E. coli. This inhibition can be relieved by adding lactose or isopropyl-β-D-thiogalactopyranoside (IPTG).
   3142..3471    +  promoter       SV40 promoter: SV40 enhancer and early promoter
   3671..3790    +  CDS            gpt (fragment): XGPT_ECOLI - Also known as gpp, gxu. Experimental evidence at protein level: Swiss-Prot protein existence level 1. Purine salvage pathway enzyme that catalyzes the transfer of the ribosyl-5-phosphate group from 5-phospho-alpha-D-ribose 1- diphosphate (PRPP) to the N9 position of the 6-oxopurines guanine and xanthine to form the corresponding ribonucleotides GMP (guanosine 5'- monophosphate) and XMP (xanthosine 5'-monophosphate), with the release of PPi. To a lesser extent, also acts on hypoxanthine (PubMed:9100006, PubMed:3886014). Does not ribophosphorylate adenine (PubMed:3886014). From Esch
   3790..4125    +  CDS            gpt (fragment): XGPT_ECOLI - Also known as gpp, gxu. Experimental evidence at protein level: Swiss-Prot protein existence level 1. Purine salvage pathway enzyme that catalyzes the transfer of the ribosyl-5-phosphate group from 5-phospho-alpha-D-ribose 1- diphosphate (PRPP) to the N9 position of the 6-oxopurines guanine and xanthine to form the corresponding ribonucleotides GMP (guanosine 5'- monophosphate) and XMP (xanthosine 5'-monophosphate), with the release of PPi. To a lesser extent, also acts on hypoxanthine (PubMed:9100006, PubMed:3886014). Does not ribophosphorylate adenine (PubMed:3886014). From Esch
   4220..4525    +  CDS            frsA (fragment): FRSA_ECOLI - Also known as yafA. Experimental evidence at protein level: Swiss-Prot protein existence level 1. Catalyzes the hydrolysis of esters (PubMed:15808744). Displays esterase activity toward pNP-butyrate (PubMed:15808744). May stimulate mixed-acid fermentation by acting as a fermentation/respiration switch that down-regulates respiration and up- regulates fermentation rates (PubMed:15169777). From Escherichia coli (strain K12).
   4529..4603    +  CDS            small t antigen (fragment): SV40 (simian virus 40) small t antigen
   4605..4670    +  intron         small t intron: SV40 (simian virus 40) small t antigen intron
   4800..4820    +  CDS            SV40 NLS: nuclear localization signal of SV40 (simian virus 40) large T antigen
   5139..5222    +  CDS            large T antigen (fragment): large T antigen from SV40 (simian virus 40)
   5245..5379    +  polyA_signal   SV40 poly(A) signal: SV40 polyadenylation signal
   5546..5875    +  CDS            nef (fragment): NEF_HV1BR - Experimental evidence at protein level: Swiss-Prot protein existence level 1. Extracellular Nef protein targets CD4(+) T-lymphocytes for apoptosis by interacting with CXCR4 surface receptors (PubMed:14990729). From Human immunodeficiency virus type 1 group M subtype B (isolate BRU/LAI) (HIV-1).
   5923..6180    +  LTR            5' LTR (truncated): truncated 5' long terminal repeat (LTR) from HIV-1
   6227..6352    +  misc_feature   HIV-1 Ψ: packaging signal of human immunodeficiency virus type 1
   6336..6674    +  CDS            HIV-1 gag (fragment): gag protein from human immunodeficiency virus 1; gag
   6849..7082    +  misc_feature   RRE: The Rev response element (RRE) of HIV-1 allows for Rev-dependent mRNA export from the nucleus to the cytoplasm.
   7459..7559    +  CDS            Rev (fragment): human immunodeficiency virus 1 (HIV-1) Rev protein; rev; enhances nuclear export of unspliced and incompletely spliced viral mRNAs
   7596..7713    +  misc_feature   cPPT/CTS: central polypurine tract and central termination sequence of HIV-1
   7750..7774    -  misc_feature   MCS (fragment): pBluescript multiple cloning site
   7992..8028    +  promoter       minimal CMV promoter (fragment): human cytomegalovirus (CMV) immediate early promoter
   8078..8787    +  CDS            mCherry (fragment): monomeric derivative of DsRed fluorescent protein (Shaner et al., 2004) mammalian codon-optimized
   8800..8830    +  misc_feature   MCS (fragment): pUC18/19 multiple cloning site
   8831..8849    +  misc_feature   MCS (fragment): pBluescript multiple cloning site
   8849..9437    +  misc_feature   WPRE: woodchuck hepatitis virus posttranscriptional regulatory element
   9438..21      +  misc_feature   MCS (fragment) (across the origin): pBluescript multiple cloning site
