[The description below was written by a language model from this plasmid's Addgene catalogue record and pLannotate feature annotations shown in this document.]
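Description:
pO-066 is a lentiviral transfer plasmid built on the pHR backbone that carries a synthetic transcription-factor-responsive fluorescent reporter for use in mammalian cells. It is propagated in E. coli through a high-copy ColE1/pUC-type origin and selected with ampicillin via the bla gene. The backbone also retains remnants typical of older pHR-family vectors, including fragments of the tetracycline resistance gene, bom and rop, and an SV40 promoter followed by gpt fragments and SV40 small t intron and polyadenylation sequences. These lie outside the region packaged into virus.

The viral portion runs from a truncated HIV-1 5' LTR through the Ψ packaging signal with a partial gag sequence, the Rev response element and the cPPT/CTS, to a self-inactivating ΔU3 3' LTR. Together these elements allow the RNA genome to be packaged, exported in a Rev-dependent manner, reverse transcribed and integrated, while leaving the integrated provirus without LTR promoter activity. Packaging functions are not encoded and must be supplied separately.

According to the catalogue entry, the payload consists of four copies of a ZF1 binding site placed upstream of a minimal CMV promoter driving mCherry. The feature table detects the minimal CMV promoter and mCherry, followed by a WPRE that enhances transcript expression. The binding-site array itself is not annotated, though an unannotated stretch lies just upstream of the promoter. Because the minimal promoter alone should give little transcription, mCherry output is expected to depend on a cognate synthetic zinc-finger transcriptional activator recognising the ZF1 sites, and that factor is not encoded here. The construct therefore serves as a stably integrating readout of synthetic zinc-finger regulator activity in engineered human cell gene circuits.
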