Addgene plasmid #195435: pO-066
Depositing lab: Ahmad Khalil. Publication: Multidimensional control of therapeutic human cell function with synthetic gene circuits. Li HS, Israni DV, Gagnon KA, Gan KA, Raymond MH, Sander JD, Roybal KT, Joung JK, Wong WW, Khalil AS. Science. 2022 Dec 16;378(6625):1227-1234. doi: 10.1126/science.ade0156. Epub 2022 Dec 15. PubMed 36520914.
Backbone
  Vector backbone: pHR
  Vector type: Mammalian Expression, Lentiviral
Growth in bacteria
  Bacterial resistance: Ampicillin, 100 μg/mL
  Growth temperature: 37°C
  Growth strain: NEB Stable
  Copy number: Unknown
Gene/Insert
  Gene/Insert name: 4X ZF1 BS - minCMV - mCherry
  Species: Synthetic
  Cloning method: Gibson Cloning
Terms and licenses: Academic/Nonprofit Terms; Industry Terms: Not Available to Industry
How to cite: pO-066 was a gift from Ahmad Khalil (Addgene plasmid # 195435 ; http://n2t.net/addgene:195435 ; RRID:Addgene_195435)
